>Addgene plasmid #135373 | nSaCas9 E125 miniABEMax V82G | addgene full sequence | sequence record 267732 | Addgene NGS Result
TGCTCCCTGCTTGTGTGTTGGAGGTCGCTGAGTAGTGCGCGAGCAAAATTTAAGCTACAACAAGGCAAGG
CTTGACCGACAATTGCATGAAGAATCTGCTTAGGGTTAGGCGTTTTGCGCTGCTTCGCGATGTACGGGCC
AGATATACGCGTTGACATTGATTATTGACTAGTTATTAATAGTAATCAATTACGGGGTCATTAGTTCATA
GCCCATATATGGAGTTCCGCGTTACATAACTTACGGTAAATGGCCCGCCTGGCTGACCGCCCAACGACCC
CCGCCCATTGACGTCAATAATGACGTATGTTCCCATAGTAACGCCAATAGGGACTTTCCATTGACGTCAA
TGGGTGGAGTATTTACGGTAAACTGCCCACTTGGCAGTACATCAAGTGTATCATATGCCAAGTACGCCCC
CTATTGACGTCAATGACGGTAAATGGCCCGCCTGGCATTATGCCCAGTACATGACCTTATGGGACTTTCC
TACTTGGCAGTACATCTACGTATTAGTCATCGCTATTACCATGGTGATGCGGTTTTGGCAGTACATCAAT
GGGCGTGGATAGCGGTTTGACTCACGGGGATTTCCAAGTCTCCACCCCATTGACGTCAATGGGAGTTTGT
TTTGGCACCAAAATCAACGGGACTTTCCAAAATGTCGTAACAACTCCGCCCCATTGACGCAAATGGGCGG
TAGGCGTGTACGGTGGGAGGTCTATATAAGCAGAGCTCTCTGGCTAACTAGAGAACCCACTGCTTACTGG
CTTATCGAAATTAATACGACTCACTATAGGGAGACCCAAGCTGGCTAGCGCCACCATGAAGCGAAATTAC
ATTCTGGGGCTGGCCATTGGCATTACATCAGTGGGCTATGGCATCATTGACTACGAGACAAGGGACGTGA
TCGACGCCGGCGTGAGACTGTTCAAGGAGGCCAACGTGGAGAACAATGAGGGCCGGAGATCCAAGAGGGG
AGCAAGGCGCCTGAAGCGGAGAAGGCGCCACAGAATCCAGAGAGTGAAGAAGCTGCTGTTCGATTACAAC
CTGCTGACCGACCACTCCGAGCTGTCTGGCATCAATCCTTATGAGGCCAGAGTGAAGGGCCTGTCCCAGA
AGCTGTCTGAGGAGGAGTTTAGCGCCGCCCTGCTGCACCTGGCAAAGAGGAGAGGCGTGCACAACGTGAA
TGAGGTGGAGGAGCCGAAGAAGAAACGTAAGGTGGGTAGCAGCGGTAGCCCGAAAAAGAAGCGCAAAGTG
GGCAGCGACGCGCTGGACGATTTCGATCTGGACATGCTGGGCAGCGATGCGCTGGATGATTTCGGCGGTG
GCAGCTCTGAGGTGGAGTTTTCCCACGAGTACTGGATGAGACATGCCCTGACCCTGGCCAAGAGGGCACG
CGATGAGAGGGAGGTGCCTGTGGGAGCCGTGCTGGTGCTGAACAATAGAGTGATCGGCGAGGGCTGGAAC
AGAGCCATCGGCCTGCACGACCCAACAGCCCATGCCGAAATTATGGCCCTGAGACAGGGCGGCCTGGTCA
TGCAGAACTACAGACTGATTGACGCCACCCTGTACGGCACATTCGAGCCTTGCGTGATGTGCGCCGGCGC
CATGATCCACTCTAGGATCGGCCGCGTGGTGTTTGGCGTGAGGAACGCAAAAACCGGCGCCGCAGGCTCC
CTGATGGACGTGCTGCACTACCCCGGCATGAATCACCGCGTCGAAATTACCGAGGGAATCCTGGCAGATG
AATGTGCCGCCCTGCTGTGCTATTTCTTTCGGATGCCTAGACAGGTGTTCAATGCTCAGAAGAAGGCCCA
GAGCTCCACCGACGGCGGTAGCGGCGGTAGCGGTGGTAGCGGCGGCAGCGGTGGTAGCGGTGGCAGCGGT
GGTGAGGACACCGGCAACGAGCTGTCCACAAAGGAGCAGATCAGCCGCAATTCCAAGGCCCTGGAGGAGA
AGTATGTGGCCGAGCTGCAGCTGGAGCGGCTGAAGAAGGATGGCGAGGTGAGGGGCTCCATCAATCGCTT
CAAGACCTCTGACTACGTGAAGGAGGCCAAGCAGCTGCTGAAGGTGCAGAAGGCCTACCACCAGCTGGAT
CAGTCCTTTATCGATACATATATCGACCTGCTGGAGACAAGGCGCACATACTATGAGGGACCAGGAGAGG
GCTCTCCCTTCGGCTGGAAGGACATCAAGGAGTGGTACGAGATGCTGATGGGCCACTGCACCTATTTTCC
AGAGGAGCTGAGAAGCGTGAAGTACGCCTATAACGCCGATCTGTACAACGCCCTGAATGACCTGAACAAC
CTGGTCATCACCAGGGATGAGAACGAGAAGCTGGAGTACTATGAGAAGTTCCAGATCATCGAGAACGTGT
TCAAGCAGAAGAAGAAGCCTACACTGAAGCAGATCGCCAAGGAGATCCTGGTGAACGAGGAGGACATCAA
GGGCTACCGCGTGACCTCCACAGGCAAGCCAGAGTTCACCAATCTGAAGGTGTATCACGATATCAAGGAC
ATCACAGCCCGGAAGGAGATCATCGAGAACGCCGAGCTGCTGGATCAGATCGCCAAGATCCTGACCATCT
ATCAGAGCTCCGAGGACATCCAGGAGGAGCTGACCAACCTGAATAGCGAGCTGACACAGGAGGAGATCGA
GCAGATCAGCAATCTGAAGGGCTACACCGGCACACACAACCTGAGCCTGAAGGCCATCAATCTGATCCTG
GATGAGCTGTGGCACACAAACGACAATCAGATCGCCATCTTTAACCGGCTGAAGCTGGTGCCAAAGAAGG
TGGACCTGTCCCAGCAGAAGGAGATCCCAACCACACTGGTGGACGATTTCATCCTGTCTCCCGTGGTGAA
GCGGAGCTTCATCCAGAGCATCAAAGTGATCAACGCCATCATCAAGAAGTACGGCCTGCCCAATGATATC
ATCATCGAGCTGGCCAGGGAGAAGAACTCCAAGGACGCCCAGAAGATGATCAATGAGATGCAGAAGAGGA
ACCGCCAGACCAATGAGCGGATCGAGGAGATCATCAGAACCACAGGCAAGGAGAACGCCAAGTACCTGAT
CGAGAAGATCAAGCTGCACGATATGCAGGAGGGCAAGTGTCTGTATTCTCTGGAGGCCATCCCTCTGGAG
GACCTGCTGAACAATCCATTCAACTACGAGGTGGATCACATCATCCCCCGGAGCGTGAGCTTCGACAATT
CTTTTAACAATAAGGTGCTGGTGAAGCAGGAGGAGAACAGCAAGAAGGGCAATAGGACCCCTTTCCAGTA
CCTGTCTAGCTCCGATTCTAAGATCAGCTACGAGACATTCAAGAAGCACATCCTGAATCTGGCCAAGGGC
AAGGGCCGCATCAGCAAGACCAAGAAGGAGTACCTGCTGGAGGAGCGGGACATCAACAGATTCTCCGTGC
AGAAGGACTTCATCAACCGGAATCTGGTGGACACCAGATACGCCACACGCGGCCTGATGAATCTGCTGCG
GTCTTATTTCAGAGTGAACAATCTGGATGTGAAGGTGAAGAGCATCAACGGCGGCTTCACCTCCTTTCTG
CGGAGAAAGTGGAAGTTTAAGAAGGAGCGCAACAAGGGCTATAAGCACCACGCCGAGGATGCCCTGATCA
TCGCCAATGCCGACTTCATCTTTAAGGAGTGGAAGAAGCTGGACAAGGCCAAGAAAGTGATGGAGAACCA
GATGTTCGAGGAGAAGCAGGCCGAGAGCATGCCCGAGATCGAGACAGAGCAGGAGTACAAGGAGATTTTC
ATCACACCTCACCAGATCAAGCACATCAAGGACTTCAAGGACTACAAGTATTCTCACAGGGTGGATAAGA
AGCCCAACCGCGAGCTGATCAATGACACCCTGTATAGCACACGGAAGGACGATAAGGGCAATACCCTGAT
CGTGAACAATCTGAACGGCCTGTACGACAAGGATAATGACAAGCTGAAGAAGCTGATCAACAAGTCTCCC
GAGAAGCTGCTGATGTACCACCACGATCCTCAGACATATCAGAAGCTGAAGCTGATCATGGAGCAGTACG
GCGACGAGAAGAACCCACTGTATAAGTACTATGAGGAGACAGGCAACTACCTGACAAAGTATAGCAAGAA
GGATAATGGCCCCGTGATCAAGAAGATCAAGTACTATGGCAACAAGCTGAATGCCCACCTGGACATCACC
GACGATTACCCTAACTCTCGCAATAAGGTGGTGAAGCTGAGCCTGAAGCCATACCGGTTCGACGTGTACC
TGGACAACGGCGTGTATAAGTTTGTGACAGTGAAGAATCTGGATGTGATCAAGAAGGAGAACTACTATGA
GGTGAACAGCAAGTGCTACGAGGAGGCCAAGAAGCTGAAGAAGATCAGCAACCAGGCCGAGTTCATCGCC
TCTTTTTACAACAATGACCTGATCAAGATCAATGGCGAGCTGTATAGAGTGATCGGCGTGAACAATGATC
TGCTGAACAGAATCGAAGTGAATATGATCGACATCACCTACAGGGAGTATCTGGAGAACATGAATGATAA
GAGGCCCCCTCGCATCATCAAGACCATCGCCTCTAAGACACAGAGCATCAAGAAGTACAGCACAGACATC
CTGGGGAACCTGTATGAAGTCAAGAGCAAGAAACATCCTCAGATTATCAAGAAAGGCTCTGGTGGTTCTA
AGCGACCTGCCGCCACAAAGAAGGCTGGACAGGCTAAGAAGAAGAAAGATTACAAAGACGATGACGATAA
GGGATCCGGCGCAACAAACTTCTCTCTGCTGAAACAAGCCGGAGATGTCGAAGAGAATCCTGGACCGATG
GCCAAGCCTTTGTCTCAAGAAGAATCCACCCTCATTGAAAGAGCAACGGCTACAATCAACAGCATCCCCA
TCTCTGAAGACTACAGCGTCGCCAGCGCAGCTCTCTCTAGCGACGGCCGCATCTTCACTGGTGTCAATGT
ATATCATTTTACTGGGGGACCTTGTGCAGAACTCGTGGTGCTGGGCACTGCTGCTGCTGCGGCAGCTGGC
AACCTGACTTGTATCGTCGCGATCGGAAATGAGAACAGGGGCATCTTGAGCCCCTGCGGACGGTGCCGAC
AGGTGCTTCTCGATCTGCATCCTGGGATCAAAGCCATAGTGAAGGACAGTGATGGACAGCCGACGGCAGT
TGGGATTCGTGAATTGCTGCCCTCTGGTTATGTGTGGGAGGGCTAAGAATTCTGCAGATATCCAGCACAG
TGGCGGCCGCTCGAGTCTAGAGGGCCCGTTTAAACCCGCTGATCAGCCTCGACTGTGCCTTCTAGTTGCC
AGCCATCTGTTGTTTGCCCCTCCCCCGTGCCTTCCTTGACCCTGGAAGGTGCCACTCCCACTGTCCTTTC
CTAATAAAATGAGGAAATTGCATCGCATTGTCTGAGTAGGTGTCATTCTATTCTGGGGGGTGGGGTGGGG
CAGGACAGCAAGGGGGAGGATTGGGAAGACAATAGCAGGCATGCTGGGGATGCGGTGGGCTCTATGGCTT
CTGAGGCGGAAAGAACCAGCTGGGGCTCTAGGGGGTATCCCC
[124 nt withheld, positions 5573-5696]
C
[91 nt withheld, positions 5698-5788]
A
[49 nt withheld, positions 5790-5838]
CCTTTGACGTTGGAGTCCACGTTCTTT
[37 nt withheld, positions 5866-5902]
ACCCTATCTCGGTCTATTCTTTTGATTTATAAGGGATTTTGCCGATTTCGGCCTATTGGTTAAAAAATGA
GCTGATTTAACAAAAATTTAACGCGAATTAATTCTGTGGAATGTGTGTCAGTTAGGGTGTGGAAAGTCCC
CAGGCTCCCCAGCAGGCAGAAGTATGCAAAGCATGCATCTCAATTAGTCAGCAACCAGGTGTGGAAAGTC
CCCAGGCTCCCCAGCAGGCAGAAGTATGCAAAGCATGCATCTCAATTAGTCAGCAACCATAGTCCCGCCC
CTAACTCCGCCCATCCCGCCCCTAACTCCGCCCAGTTCCGCCCATTCTCCGCCCCATGGCTGACTAATTT
TTTTTATTTATGCAGAGGCCGAGGCCGCCTCTGCCTCTGAGCTATTCCAGAAGTAGTGAGGAGGCTTTTT
TGGAGGCCTAGGCTTTTGCAAAAAGCTCCCGGGAGCTTGTATATCCATTTTCGGATCTGATCAAGAGACA
GGATGAGGATCGTTTCGCATGATTGAACAAGATGGATTGCACGCAGGTTCTCCGGCCGCTTGGGTGGAGA
GGCTATTCGGCTATGACTGGGCACAACAGACAATCGGCTGCTCTGATGCCGCCGTGTTCCGGCTGTCAGC
GCAGGGGCGCCCGGTTCTTTTTGTCAAGACCGACCTGTCCGGTGCCCTGAATGAACTGCAGGACGAGGCA
GCGCGGCTATCGTGGCTGGCCACGACGGGCGTTCCTTGCGCAGCTGTGCTCGACGTTGTCACTGAAGCGG
GAAGGGACTGGCTGCTATTGGGCGAAGTGCCGGGGCAGGATCTCCTGTCATCTCACCTTGCTCCTGCCGA
GAAAGTATCCATCATGGCTGATGCAATGCGGCGGCTGCATACGCTTGATCCGGCTACCTGCCCATTCGAC
CACCAAGCGAAACATCGCATCGAGCGAGCACGTACTCGGATGGAAGCCGGTCTTGTCGATCAGGATGATC
TGGACGAAGAGCATCAGGGGCTCGCGCCAGCCGAACTGTTCGCCAGGCTCAAGGCGCGCATGCCCGACGG
CGAGGATCTCGTCGTGACCCATGGCGATGCCTGCTTGCCGAATATCATGGTGGAAAATGGCCGCTTTTCT
GGATTCATCGACTGTGGCCGGCTGGGTGTGGCGGACCGCTATCAGGACATAGCGTTGGCTACCCGTGATA
TTGCTGAAGAGCTTGGCGGCGAATGGGCTGACCGCTTCCTCGTGCTTTACGGTATCGCCGCTCCCGATTC
GCAGCGCATCGCCTTCTATCGCCTTCTTGACGAGTTCTTCTGAGCGGGACTCTGGGGTTCGAAATGACCG
ACCAAGCGACGCCCAACCTGCCATCACGAGATTTCGATTCCACCGCCGCCTTCTATGAAAGGTTGGGCTT
CGGAATCGTTTTCCGGGACGCCGGCTGGATGATCCTCCAGCGCGGGGATCTCATGCTGGAGTTCTTCGCC
CACCCCAACTTGTTTATTGCAGCTTATAATGGTTACAAATAAAGCAATAGCATCACAAATTTCACAAATA
AAGCATTTTTTTCACTGCATTCTAGTTGTGGTTTGTCCAAACTCATCAATGTATCTTATCATGTCTGTAT
ACCGTCGACCTCTAGCTAGAGCTTGGCGTAATCATGGTCATAGCTGTTTCCTGTGTGAAATTGTTATCCG
CTCACAATTCCACACAACATACGAGCCGGAAGCATAAAGTGTAAAGCCTGGGGTGCCTAATGAGTGAGCT
AACTCACATTAATTGCGTTGCGCTCACTGCCCGCTTTCCAGTCGGGAAACCTGTCGTGCCAGCTGCATTA
ATGAATCGGCCAACGCGCGGGGAGAGGCGGTTTGCGTATTGGGCGCTCTTCCGCTTCCTCGCTCACTGAC
TCGCTGCGCTCGGTCGTTCGGCTGCGGCGAGCGGTATCAGCTCACTCAAAGGCGGTAATACGGTTATCCA
CAGAATCAGGGGATAACGCAGGAAAGAACATGTGAGCAAAAGGCCAGCAAAAGGCCAGGAACCGTAAAAA
GGCCGCGTTGCTGGCGTTTTTCCATAGGCTCCGCCCCCCTGACGAGCATCACAAAAATCGACGCTCAAGT
CAGAGGTGGCGAAACCCGACAGGACTATAAAGATACCAGGCGTTTCCCCCTGGAAGCTCCCTCGTGCGCT
CTCCTGTTCCGACCCTGCCGCTTACCGGATACCTGTCCGCCTTTCTCCCTTCGGGAAGCGTGGCGCTTTC
TCATAGCTCACGCTGTAGGTATCTCAGTTCGGTGTAGGTCGTTCGCTCCAAGCTGGGCTGTGTGCACGAA
CCCCCCGTTCAGCCCGACCGCTGCGCCTTATCCGGTAACTATCGTCTTGAGTCCAACCCGGTAAGACACG
ACTTATCGCCACTGGCAGCAGCCACTGGTAACAGGATTAGCAGAGCGAGGTATGTAGGCGGTGCTACAGA
GTTCTTGAAGTGGTGGCCTAACTACGGCTACACTAGAAGAACAGTATTTGGTATCTGCGCTCTGCTGAAG
CCAGTTACCTTCGGAAAAAGAGTTGGTAGCTCTTGATCCGGCAAACAAACCACCGCTGGTAGCGGTGGTT
TTTTTGTTTGCAAGCAGCAGATTACGCGCAGAAAAAAAGGATCTCAAGAAGATCCTTTGATCTTTTCTAC
GGGGTCTGACGCTCAGTGGAACGAAAACTCACGTTAAGGGATTTTGGTCATGAGATTATCAAAAAGGATC
TTCACCTAGATCCTTTTAAATTAAAAATGAAGTTTTAAATCAATCTAAAGTATATATGAGTAAACTTGGT
CTGACAGTTACCAATGCTTAATCAGTGAGGCACCTATCTCAGCGATCTGTCTATTTCGTTCATCCATAGT
TGCCTGACTCCCCGTCGTGTAGATAACTACGATACGGGAGGGCTTACCATCTGGCCCCAGTGCTGCAATG
ATACCGCGAGACCCACGCTCACCGGCTCCAGATTTATCAGCAATAAACCAGCCAGCCGGAAGGGCCGAGC
GCAGAAGTGGTCCTGCAACTTTATCCGCCTCCATCCAGTCTATTAATTGTTGCCGGGAAGCTAGAGTAAG
TAGTTCGCCAGTTAATAGTTTGCGCAACGTTGTTGCCATTGCTACAGGCATCGTGGTGTCACGCTCGTCG
TTTGGTATGGCTTCATTCAGCTCCGGTTCCCAACGATCAAGGCGAGTTACATGATCCCCCATGTTGTGCA
AAAAAGCGGTTAGCTCCTTCGGTCCTCCGATCGTTGTCAGAAGTAAGTTGGCCGCAGTGTTATCACTCAT
GGTTATGGCAGCACTGCATAATTCTCTTACTGTCATGCCATCCGTAAGATGCTTTTCTGTGACTGGTGAG
TACTCAACCAAGTCATTCTGAGAATAGTGTATGCGGCGACCGAGTTGCTCTTGCCCGGCGTCAATACGGG
ATAATACCGCGCCACATAGCAGAACTTTAAAAGTGCTCATCATTGGAAAACGTTCTTCGGGGCGAAAACT
CTCAAGGATCTTACCGCTGTTGAGATCCAGTTCGATGTAACCCACTCGTGCACCCAACTGATCTTCAGCA
TCTTTTACTTTCACCAGCGTTTCTGGGTGAGCAAAAACAGGAAGGCAAAATGCCGCAAAAAAGGGAATAA
GGGCGACACGGAAATGTTGAATACTCATACTCTTCCTTTTTCAATATTATTGAAGCATTTATCAGGGTTA
TTGTCTCATGAGCGGATACATATTTGAATGTATTTAGAAAAATAAACAAATAGGGGTTCCGCGCACATTT
CCCCGAAAAGTGCCACCTGACGTCGACGGATCGGGAGATCTCCCGATCCCCTATGGTGCACTCTCAGTAC
AATCTGCTCTGATGCCGCATAGTTAAGCCAGTATC
Features (pLannotate 1.2.2; 21 found; start..end, strand, type, name):
    154..533     +  enhancer       CMV enhancer: human cytomegalovirus immediate early enhancer
    534..737     +  promoter       CMV promoter: human cytomegalovirus (CMV) immediate early promoter
    733..766     +  LTR            5' LTR (truncated) (fragment): truncated 5' long terminal repeat (LTR) from HIV-1
    782..800     +  promoter       T7 promoter: promoter for bacteriophage T7 RNA polymerase
    826..4677    +  CDS            cas9: CAS9_STAAU - Experimental evidence at protein level: Swiss-Prot protein existence level 1. CRISPR (clustered regularly interspaced short palindromic repeat) is an adaptive immune system that provides protection against mobile genetic elements (viruses, transposable elements and conjugative plasmids). CRISPR clusters contain spacers, sequences complementary to antecedent mobile elements, and target invading nucleic acids. CRISPR clusters are transcribed and processed into CRISPR RNA (crRNA). In type II CRISPR systems correct processing of pre-crRNA requires a trans- encoded small RNA (tracrRNA)
   4828..5226    +  CDS            BSD: blasticidin S deaminase; Aspergillus terreus BSD; confers resistance to blasticidin
   5303..5527    +  polyA_signal   bGH poly(A) signal: bovine growth hormone polyadenylation signal
   5531..5552    +  promoter       SV40 promoter (fragment): SV40 enhancer and early promoter
   5573..6001    +  rep_origin     f1 ori (sequence partly withheld): f1 bacteriophage origin of replication; arrow indicates direction of (+) strand synthesis
   6015..6344    +  promoter       SV40 promoter: SV40 enhancer and early promoter
   6411..7202    +  CDS            neo: KKA2_KLEPN - Also known as kan, nptII. Experimental evidence at protein level: Swiss-Prot protein existence level 1. Resistance to kanamycin, neomycin, paromomycin, ribostamycin, butirosin and gentamicin B. From Klebsiella pneumoniae.
   7226..7384    +  CDS            ble (fragment): BLE_KLEPN - Experimental evidence at protein level: Swiss-Prot protein existence level 1. Binding protein with a strong affinity to the bleomycin family of antibiotics. Binds to CL990; an antimitotic-antibiotic compound. From Klebsiella pneumoniae.
   7379..7500    +  polyA_signal   SV40 poly(A) signal: SV40 polyadenylation signal
   7573..7589    -  protein_bind   lac operator: The lac repressor binds to the lac operator to inhibit transcription in E. coli. This inhibition can be relieved by adding lactose or isopropyl-β-D-thiogalactopyranoside (IPTG). lac repressor encoded by lacI
   7597..7627    -  promoter       lac promoter: promoter for the E. coli lac operon
   7642..7663    -  protein_bind   CAP binding site: CAP binding activates transcription in the presence of cAMP. E. coli catabolite activator protein
   7676..7768    -  CDS            lacI (fragment): lac repressor; lacI; The lac repressor binds to the lac operator to inhibit transcription in E. coli. This inhibition can be relieved by adding lactose or isopropyl-β-D-thiogalactopyranoside (IPTG).
   7951..8539    -  rep_origin     ori: high-copy-number ColE1/pMB1/pBR322/pUC origin of replication
   8710..9570    -  CDS            AmpR: β-lactamase; bla; confers resistance to ampicillin, carbenicillin, and related antibiotics
   9571..9675    -  promoter       AmpR promoter: bla
   9734..9786    -  misc_feature   bom (fragment): basis of mobility region from pBR322
