[The description below was written by a language model from this plasmid's Addgene catalogue record and pLannotate feature annotations shown in this document.]
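Description:
nSaCas9 E125 miniABEMax V82G is a mammalian expression plasmid of about 9.8 kb built on the pcDNA3.1(+) backbone and encoding a domain-inlaid adenine base editor. Rather than fusing the deaminase to a terminus of Cas9, a single evolved TadA monomer carrying the V82G substitution is inserted within the Staphylococcus aureus Cas9 nickase at position E125. The annotation shows this as one long open reading frame matched to SaCas9; the TadA portion is not called separately by the annotation tool, but the length of the frame is consistent with an embedded extra domain. Expression is driven by the CMV immediate early enhancer and promoter, with a T7 promoter just upstream of the coding sequence. A blasticidin S deaminase gene lies shortly downstream of the editor, ahead of the bGH polyadenylation signal. This placement suggests it is expressed from the same transcript, although the record does not annotate the linking element. No guide RNA cassette is annotated, so the guide would presumably be supplied from another construct.

The backbone retains the pcDNA3.1 SV40 promoter-driven neomycin resistance cassette with an SV40 poly(A) signal, although the catalogue lists only blasticidin as the mammalian selectable marker. An f1 origin is also present. In bacteria the plasmid replicates from a high-copy ColE1/pUC origin and is selected with ampicillin through β-lactamase. According to the associated publication title, constructs of this series were made to engineer SaCas9 adenine base editors with reduced RNA off-target activity and increased on-target DNA editing. This plasmid represents the E125 insertion site variant.
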