Addgene plasmid #135373: nSaCas9 E125 miniABEMax V82G
Purpose: Expression of nSaCas9 intradomain insertion of single evolved TadA monomer (V82G) at the specified position (E125 )
Depositing lab: Alex Hewitt. Depositing organization: University of Tasmania. Publication: Engineering domain-inlaid SaCas9 adenine base editors with reduced RNA off-targets and increased on-target DNA editing. Nguyen Tran MT, Mohd Khalid MKN, Wang Q, Walker JKR, Lidgerwood GE, Dilworth KL, Lisowski L, Pebay A, Hewitt AW. Nat Commun. 2020 Sep 25;11(1):4871. doi: 10.1038/s41467-020-18715-y. PubMed 32978399.
Backbone
  Vector backbone: pcDNA3.1(+)
  Vector type: Mammalian Expression, CRISPR
  Selectable markers: Blasticidin
Growth in bacteria
  Bacterial resistance: Ampicillin, 100 μg/mL
  Growth temperature: 30°C
  Growth strain: NEB Stable
  Copy number: High Copy
Gene/Insert
  Gene/Insert name: nSaCas9 E125 miniABEMax V82G
  Species: Synthetic
  Mutation: (V82G)
  Cloning method: Restriction Enzyme; 5′ cloning site Unknown (unknown if destroyed)
Terms and licenses: Academic/Nonprofit Terms; Industry Terms: Not Available to Industry
How to cite: nSaCas9 E125 miniABEMax V82G was a gift from Alex Hewitt (Addgene plasmid # 135373 ; http://n2t.net/addgene:135373 ; RRID:Addgene_135373)
