>Addgene plasmid #135373 | nSaCas9 E125 miniABEMax V82G | depositor partial sequence | sequence record 261049 | insert: nSaCas9 (D10A) with intradomain insertion of miniABEMax (evolved ecTadA [V82G]) at position E125
ATGAAGCGAAATTACATTCTGGGGCTGGCCATTGGCATTACATCAGTGGGCTATGGCATCATTGACTACG
AGACAAGGGACGTGATCGACGCCGGCGTGAGACTGTTCAAGGAGGCCAACGTGGAGAACAATGAGGGCCG
GAGATCCAAGAGGGGAGCAAGGCGCCTGAAGCGGAGAAGGCGCCACAGAATCCAGAGAGTGAAGAAGCTG
CTGTTCGATTACAACCTGCTGACCGACCACTCCGAGCTGTCTGGCATCAATCCTTATGAGGCCAGAGTGA
AGGGCCTGTCCCAGAAGCTGTCTGAGGAGGAGTTTAGCGCCGCCCTGCTGCACCTGGCAAAGAGGAGAGG
CGTGCACAACGTGAATGAGGTGGAGGAGCCGAAGAAGAAACGTAAGGTGGGTAGCAGCGGTAGCCCGAAA
AAGAAGCGCAAAGTGGGCAGCGACGCGCTGGACGATTTCGATCTGGACATGCTGGGCAGCGATGCGCTGG
ATGATTTCGGCGGTGGCAGCTCTGAGGTGGAGTTTTCCCACGAGTACTGGATGAGACATGCCCTGACCCT
GGCCAAGAGGGCACGCGATGAGAGGGAGGTGCCTGTGGGAGCCGTGCTGGTGCTGAACAATAGAGTGATC
GGCGAGGGCTGGAACAGAGCCATCGGCCTGCACGACCCAACAGCCCATGCCGAAATTATGGCCCTGAGAC
AGGGCGGCCTGGTCATGCAGAACTACAGACTGATTGACGCCACCCTGTACGGCACATTCGAGCCTTGCGT
GATGTGCGCCGGCGCCATGATCCACTCTAGGATCGGCCGCGTGGTGTTTGGCGTGAGGAACGCAAAAACC
GGCGCCGCAGGCTCCCTGATGGACGTGCTGCACTACCCCGGCATGAATCACCGCGTCGAAATTACCGAGG
GAATCCTGGCAGATGAATGTGCCGCCCTGCTGTGCTATTTCTTTCGGATGCCTAGACAGGTGTTCAATGC
TCAGAAGAAGGCCCAGAGCTCCACCGACGGCGGTAGCGGCGGTAGCGGTGGTAGCGGCGGCAGCGGTGGT
AGCGGTGGCAGCGGTGGTGAGGACACCGGCAACGAGCTGTCCACAAAGGAGCAGATCAGCCGCAATTCCA
AGGCCCTGGAGGAGAAGTATGTGGCCGAGCTGCAGCTGGAGCGGCTGAAGAAGGATGGCGAGGTGAGGGG
CTCCATCAATCGCTTCAAGACCTCTGACTACGTGAAGGAGGCCAAGCAGCTGCTGAAGGTGCAGAAGGCC
TACCACCAGCTGGATCAGTCCTTTATCGATACATATATCGACCTGCTGGAGACAAGGCGCACATACTATG
AGGGACCAGGAGAGGGCTCTCCCTTCGGCTGGAAGGACATCAAGGAGTGGTACGAGATGCTGATGGGCCA
CTGCACCTATTTTCCAGAGGAGCTGAGAAGCGTGAAGTACGCCTATAACGCCGATCTGTACAACGCCCTG
AATGACCTGAACAACCTGGTCATCACCAGGGATGAGAACGAGAAGCTGGAGTACTATGAGAAGTTCCAGA
TCATCGAGAACGTGTTCAAGCAGAAGAAGAAGCCTACACTGAAGCAGATCGCCAAGGAGATCCTGGTGAA
CGAGGAGGACATCAAGGGCTACCGCGTGACCTCCACAGGCAAGCCAGAGTTCACCAATCTGAAGGTGTAT
CACGATATCAAGGACATCACAGCCCGGAAGGAGATCATCGAGAACGCCGAGCTGCTGGATCAGATCGCCA
AGATCCTGACCATCTATCAGAGCTCCGAGGACATCCAGGAGGAGCTGACCAACCTGAATAGCGAGCTGAC
ACAGGAGGAGATCGAGCAGATCAGCAATCTGAAGGGCTACACCGGCACACACAACCTGAGCCTGAAGGCC
ATCAATCTGATCCTGGATGAGCTGTGGCACACAAACGACAATCAGATCGCCATCTTTAACCGGCTGAAGC
TGGTGCCAAAGAAGGTGGACCTGTCCCAGCAGAAGGAGATCCCAACCACACTGGTGGACGATTTCATCCT
GTCTCCCGTGGTGAAGCGGAGCTTCATCCAGAGCATCAAAGTGATCAACGCCATCATCAAGAAGTACGGC
CTGCCCAATGATATCATCATCGAGCTGGCCAGGGAGAAGAACTCCAAGGACGCCCAGAAGATGATCAATG
AGATGCAGAAGAGGAACCGCCAGACCAATGAGCGGATCGAGGAGATCATCAGAACCACAGGCAAGGAGAA
CGCCAAGTACCTGATCGAGAAGATCAAGCTGCACGATATGCAGGAGGGCAAGTGTCTGTATTCTCTGGAG
GCCATCCCTCTGGAGGACCTGCTGAACAATCCATTCAACTACGAGGTGGATCACATCATCCCCCGGAGCG
TGAGCTTCGACAATTCTTTTAACAATAAGGTGCTGGTGAAGCAGGAGGAGAACAGCAAGAAGGGCAATAG
GACCCCTTTCCAGTACCTGTCTAGCTCCGATTCTAAGATCAGCTACGAGACATTCAAGAAGCACATCCTG
AATCTGGCCAAGGGCAAGGGCCGCATCAGCAAGACCAAGAAGGAGTACCTGCTGGAGGAGCGGGACATCA
ACAGATTCTCCGTGCAGAAGGACTTCATCAACCGGAATCTGGTGGACACCAGATACGCCACACGCGGCCT
GATGAATCTGCTGCGGTCTTATTTCAGAGTGAACAATCTGGATGTGAAGGTGAAGAGCATCAACGGCGGC
TTCACCTCCTTTCTGCGGAGAAAGTGGAAGTTTAAGAAGGAGCGCAACAAGGGCTATAAGCACCACGCCG
AGGATGCCCTGATCATCGCCAATGCCGACTTCATCTTTAAGGAGTGGAAGAAGCTGGACAAGGCCAAGAA
AGTGATGGAGAACCAGATGTTCGAGGAGAAGCAGGCCGAGAGCATGCCCGAGATCGAGACAGAGCAGGAG
TACAAGGAGATTTTCATCACACCTCACCAGATCAAGCACATCAAGGACTTCAAGGACTACAAGTATTCTC
ACAGGGTGGATAAGAAGCCCAACCGCGAGCTGATCAATGACACCCTGTATAGCACACGGAAGGACGATAA
GGGCAATACCCTGATCGTGAACAATCTGAACGGCCTGTACGACAAGGATAATGACAAGCTGAAGAAGCTG
ATCAACAAGTCTCCCGAGAAGCTGCTGATGTACCACCACGATCCTCAGACATATCAGAAGCTGAAGCTGA
TCATGGAGCAGTACGGCGACGAGAAGAACCCACTGTATAAGTACTATGAGGAGACAGGCAACTACCTGAC
AAAGTATAGCAAGAAGGATAATGGCCCCGTGATCAAGAAGATCAAGTACTATGGCAACAAGCTGAATGCC
CACCTGGACATCACCGACGATTACCCTAACTCTCGCAATAAGGTGGTGAAGCTGAGCCTGAAGCCATACC
GGTTCGACGTGTACCTGGACAACGGCGTGTATAAGTTTGTGACAGTGAAGAATCTGGATGTGATCAAGAA
GGAGAACTACTATGAGGTGAACAGCAAGTGCTACGAGGAGGCCAAGAAGCTGAAGAAGATCAGCAACCAG
GCCGAGTTCATCGCCTCTTTTTACAACAATGACCTGATCAAGATCAATGGCGAGCTGTATAGAGTGATCG
GCGTGAACAATGATCTGCTGAACAGAATCGAAGTGAATATGATCGACATCACCTACAGGGAGTATCTGGA
GAACATGAATGATAAGAGGCCCCCTCGCATCATCAAGACCATCGCCTCTAAGACACAGAGCATCAAGAAG
TACAGCACAGACATCCTGGGGAACCTGTATGAAGTCAAGAGCAAGAAACATCCTCAGATTATCAAGAAAG
GCTCTGGTGGTTCTAAGCGACCTGCCGCCACAAAGAAGGCTGGACAGGCTAAGAAGAAGAAAGATTACAA
AGACGATGACGATAAGGGATCCGGCGCAACAAACTTCTCTCTGCTGAAACAAGCCGGAGATGTCGAAGAG
AATCCTGGACCGATGGCCAAGCCTTTGTCTCAAGAAGAATCCACCCTCATTGAAAGAGCAACGGCTACAA
TCAACAGCATCCCCATCTCTGAAGACTACAGCGTCGCCAGCGCAGCTCTCTCTAGCGACGGCCGCATCTT
CACTGGTGTCAATGTATATCATTTTACTGGGGGACCTTGTGCAGAACTCGTGGTGCTGGGCACTGCTGCT
GCTGCGGCAGCTGGCAACCTGACTTGTATCGTCGCGATCGGAAATGAGAACAGGGGCATCTTGAGCCCCT
GCGGACGGTGCCGACAGGTGCTTCTCGATCTGCATCCTGGGATCAAAGCCATAGTGAAGGACAGTGATGG
ACAGCCGACGGCAGTTGGGATTCGTGAATTGCTGCCCTCTGGTTATGTGTGGGAGGGCTAA
